Addgene plasmid #192098: pDONR221-WT-long-UBASH3A-Ntag
Purpose: Human wild-type long-form UBASH3A in Gateway pDONR221 (for N-terminal tag)
Depositing lab: Patrick Concannon. Depositing organization: University of Florida.
Backbone
  Vector backbone: pDONR221
  Vector type: Mammalian Expression
Growth in bacteria
  Bacterial resistance: Kanamycin, 50 μg/mL
  Growth temperature: 37°C
  Growth strain: DH5alpha
  Copy number: Unknown
Gene/Insert
  Gene/Insert name: UBASH3A
  Species: H. sapiens (human)
  Entrez Gene: UBASH3A (a.k.a. TULA, CLIP4, STS-2)
  Cloning method: Gateway Cloning
Terms and licenses: Academic/Nonprofit Terms; Industry Terms: Not Available to Industry
How to cite: pDONR221-WT-long-UBASH3A-Ntag was a gift from Patrick Concannon (Addgene plasmid # 192098 ; http://n2t.net/addgene:192098 ; RRID:Addgene_192098)
