[The description below was written by a language model from this plasmid's Addgene catalogue record and pLannotate feature annotations shown in this document.]
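Description:
pDONR221-WT-long-UBASH3A-Ntag is a Gateway entry clone of about 4.5 kb, built in the pDONR221 backbone and carrying the human wild-type long isoform of UBASH3A (also known as TULA, CLIP4 or STS-2). It is propagated in E. coli through a high-copy ColE1/pUC-type origin and selected with kanamycin via an aminoglycoside phosphotransferase gene. Although the catalogue lists the vector type as mammalian expression, the annotated features include no eukaryotic promoter or polyadenylation signal. The plasmid is therefore best understood as a shuttle intermediate rather than an expression vector in its own right.

The UBASH3A coding sequence, roughly 2 kb, sits between attL1 and attL2. These are the recombination sites produced when a PCR product or donor fragment has been recombined into pDONR221, and they allow directional transfer of the insert into any attR-containing destination vector by an LR Clonase reaction. The "Ntag" designation and the stated purpose indicate that the open reading frame is configured for fusion to an N-terminal tag supplied by the destination vector; no tag is annotated in the entry clone itself. rrnB T1 and T2 terminators lie upstream of the cassette, insulating it from read-through transcription, and a T7 promoter lies just outside attL2, oriented toward the insert. Short lacZα and lacI fragments are backbone remnants with no functional role.

UBASH3A encodes a regulator that interferes with CBL-mediated down-regulation of receptor tyrosine kinases and promotes surface accumulation of activated receptors, including T-cell receptors. The clone serves as a source for generating N-terminally tagged wild-type UBASH3A expression constructs.
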