Features (pLannotate 1.2.2; 10 found; start..end, strand, type, name):
    102..145     +  terminator     rrnB T1 terminator: Escherichia coli rrnB; transcription terminator T1 from the E. coli rrnB gene
    192..228     -  CDS            lacZα (fragment): LacZα fragment of β-galactosidase; lacZ fragment
    244..343     +  protein_bind   attL1: mutant version of attL; recombination site for the Gateway® LR reaction LR Clonase™
    346..2328    +  CDS            UBASH3A: UBS3A_HUMAN - Also known as STS2. Experimental evidence at protein level: Swiss-Prot protein existence level 1. Interferes with CBL-mediated down-regulation and degradation of receptor-type tyrosine kinases. Promotes accumulation of activated target receptors, such as T-cell receptors, EGFR and PDGFRB, on the cell surface. Exhibits negligigle protein tyrosine phosphatase activity at neutral pH. May act as a dominant-negative regulator of UBASH3B- dependent dephosphorylation. May inhibit dynamin-dependent endocytic pathways by functionally sequestering dynamin via its SH3 domain. From Homo sapi
   2333..2432    -  protein_bind   attL2: mutant version of attL; recombination site for the Gateway® LR reaction LR Clonase™
   2450..2468    -  promoter       T7 promoter: promoter for bacteriophage T7 RNA polymerase
   2602..3411    +  CDS            KanR: aminoglycoside phosphotransferase; aph(3')-Ia; confers resistance to kanamycin in bacteria or G418 (Geneticin®) in eukaryotes
   3558..4146    +  rep_origin     ori: high-copy-number ColE1/pMB1/pBR322/pUC origin of replication
   4329..4421    +  CDS            lacI (fragment): lac repressor; lacI; The lac repressor binds to the lac operator to inhibit transcription in E. coli. This inhibition can be relieved by adding lactose or isopropyl-β-D-thiogalactopyranoside (IPTG).
   4476..4503    -  terminator     rrnB T2 terminator: transcription terminator T2 from the E. coli rrnB gene
>Addgene plasmid #192098 | pDONR221-WT-long-UBASH3A-Ntag | addgene full sequence | sequence record 378793 | Addgene NGS Result
GGCGTCCTGCCCGCCACCCTCCGGGCCGTTGCTTCACAACGTTCAAATCCGCTCCCGGCGGATTTGTCCT
ACTCAGGAGAGCGTTCACCGACAAACAACAGATAAAACGAAAGGCCCAGTCTTCCGACTGAGCCTTTCGT
TTTATTTGATGCCTGGCAGTTCCCTACTCTCGCGTTAACGCTAGCATGGATGTTTTCCCAGTCACGACGT
TGTAAAACGACGGCCAGTCTTAAGCTCGGGCCCCAAATAATGATTTTATTTTGACTGATAGTGACCTGTT
CGTTGCAACAAATTGATGAGCAATGCTTTTTTATAATGCCAACTTTGTACAAAAAAGCAGGCTTCATGGC
AGCGGGGGAGACGCAGCTCTACGCCAAGGTCTCCAACAAGCTCAAGAGCCGCAGCAGCCCCTCGCTCCTG
GAGCCCCTCCTGGCCATGGGCTTCCCGGTGCACACCGCGCTGAAAGCGTTGGCAGCCACGGGGAGGAAGA
CGGCGGAGGAGGCCTTGGCCTGGCTGCATGATCATTGCAATGACCCTTCCCTAGACGACCCCATCCCCCA
GGAGTATGCCCTTTTCCTCTGTCCAACGGGGCCCCTGCTGGAAAAACTTCAAGAGTTCTGGAGAGAGAGC
AAGCGCCAGTGTGCAAAGAACAGAGCTCATGAGGTCTTCCCACACGTGACACTCTGTGACTTCTTCACGT
GTGAAGACCAGAAGGTGGAATGCCTGTACGAGGCGCTGAAGAGAGCTGGAGACAGGCTCCTGGGCTCCTT
CCCCACGGCCGTGCCTCTGGCTCTCCACTCCTCCATCAGCTACCTCGGCTTCTTCGTCAGTGGCAGCCCC
GCAGACGTCATCCGGGAATTCGCCATGACCTTCGCCACGGAAGCATCTCTCTTAGCAGGCACTTCCGTTT
CCCGCTTCTGGATTTTCAGCCAGGTGCCTGGACATGGCCCTAACCTGAGGCTGAGCAATTTAACTAGAGC
CTCCTTCGTGAGCCACTACATCCTTCAAAAATACTGCTCCGTGAAGCCTTGCACCAAACAGCTGCATCTG
ACCTTGGCCCACAAGTTCTACCCCCACCACCAGAGGACGCTGGAGCAGCTGGCCAGAGCCATCCCCCTGG
GCCACAGCTGCCAGTGGACCGCAGCACTCTACTCCCGAGACATGCGCTTTGTGCACTACCAGACCCTGAG
AGCCCTATTCCAGTACAAACCCCAGAACGTGGATGAGCTGACGCTAAGTCCTGGTGACTACATCTTTGTG
GACCCCACGCAGCAGGACGAAGCCAGCGAGGGCTGGGTGATTGGGATCTCACAGCGGACGGGCTGCCGGG
GCTTCCTGCCGGAAAACTACACGGATCGAGCCAGTGAGTCTGACACGTGGGTGAAGCACAGGATGTACAC
CTTCAGTCTAGCCACAGACCTGAACTCCAGAAAGGATGGTGAAGCCAGCAGCAGATGCAGCGGGGAATTT
CTTCCACAAACGGCAAGGAGTCTTAGCAGCTTACAGGCCTTGCAGGCTACCGTTGCAAGGAAGAGTGTGC
TGGTGGTTCGCCACGGGGAGAGAGTGGATCAGATCTTCGGGAAGGCATGGCTGCAGCAATGCTCCACTCC
TGATGGGAAATACTACAGGCCAGACCTGAATTTCCCCTGCAGTCTGCCCAGGCGGAGTCGTGGGATCAAA
GACTTTGAAAACGATCCCCCATTATCATCGTGTGGCATTTTCCAGTCCAGAATTGCAGGGGACGCGCTAC
TGGACAGTGGTATCAGAATCAGCTCTGTGTTTGCCTCCCCAGCCCTCCGCTGTGTGCAGACGGCCAAACT
CATCCTGGAAGAACTCAAACTGGAGAAAAAAATCAAGATACGAGTGGAACCTGGAATCTTTGAATGGACA
AAATGGGAAGCTGGCAAAACCACCCCAACCCTCATGAGCCTGGAAGAGCTGAAAGAGGCAAATTTCAACA
TTGACACTGATTACAGGCCCGCGTTTCCCCTGTCCGCCCTCATGCCGGCCGAGAGCTACCAGGAGTACAT
GGACAGGTGCACGGCGAGCATGGTGCAAATCGTCAACACCTGCCCGCAGGACACGGGTGTCATCCTAATT
GTGAGTCACGGCTCCACTCTGGACTCCTGCACGCGGCCACTGCTCGGGCTGCCGCCCCGGGAATGTGGGG
ATTTTGCCCAACTCGTGAGAAAGATCCCTTCCCTGGGCATGTGCTTCTGTGAAGAAAATAAAGAGGAAGG
AAAATGGGAGTTGGTGAACCCACCGGTGAAGACCCTGACCCACGGGGCGAACGCAGCATTTAACTGGAGG
AACTGGATCTCAGGCAACTGAAACCCAGCTTTCTTGTACAAAGTTGGCATTATAAGAAAGCATTGCTTAT
CAATTTGTTGCAACGAACAGGTCACTATCAGTCAAAATAAAATCATTATTTGCCATCCAGCTGATATCCC
CTATAGTGAGTCGTATTACATGGTCATAGCTGTTTCCTGGCAGCTCTGGCCCGTGTCTCAAAATCTCTGA
TGTTACATTGCACAAGATAAAAATATATCATCATGAACAATAAAACTGTCTGCTTACATAAACAGTAATA
CAAGGGGTGTTATGAGCCATATTCAACGGGAAACGTCGAGGCCGCGATTAAATTCCAACATGGATGCTGA
TTTATATGGGTATAAATGGGCTCGCGATAATGTCGGGCAATCAGGTGCGACAATCTATCGCTTGTATGGG
AAGCCCGATGCGCCAGAGTTGTTTCTGAAACATGGCAAAGGTAGCGTTGCCAATGATGTTACAGATGAGA
TGGTCAGACTAAACTGGCTGACGGAATTTATGCCTCTTCCGACCATCAAGCATTTTATCCGTACTCCTGA
TGATGCATGGTTACTCACCACTGCGATCCCCGGAAAAACAGCATTCCAGGTATTAGAAGAATATCCTGAT
TCAGGTGAAAATATTGTTGATGCGCTGGCAGTGTTCCTGCGCCGGTTGCATTCGATTCCTGTTTGTAATT
GTCCTTTTAACAGCGATCGCGTATTTCGTCTCGCTCAGGCGCAATCACGAATGAATAACGGTTTGGTTGA
TGCGAGTGATTTTGATGACGAGCGTAATGGCTGGCCTGTTGAACAAGTCTGGAAAGAAATGCATAAACTT
TTGCCATTCTCACCGGATTCAGTCGTCACTCATGGTGATTTCTCACTTGATAACCTTATTTTTGACGAGG
GGAAATTAATAGGTTGTATTGATGTTGGACGAGTCGGAATCGCAGACCGATACCAGGATCTTGCCATCCT
ATGGAACTGCCTCGGTGAGTTTTCTCCTTCATTACAGAAACGGCTTTTTCAAAAATATGGTATTGATAAT
CCTGATATGAATAAATTGCAGTTTCATTTGATGCTCGATGAGTTTTTCTAATCAGAATTGGTTAATTGGT
TGTAACACTGGCAGAGCATTACGCTGACTTGACGGGACGGCGCAAGCTCATGACCAAAATCCCTTAACGT
GAGTTACGCGTCGTTCCACTGAGCGTCAGACCCCGTAGAAAAGATCAAAGGATCTTCTTGAGATCCTTTT
TTTCTGCGCGTAATCTGCTGCTTGCAAACAAAAAAACCACCGCTACCAGCGGTGGTTTGTTTGCCGGATC
AAGAGCTACCAACTCTTTTTCCGAAGGTAACTGGCTTCAGCAGAGCGCAGATACCAAATACTGTTCTTCT
AGTGTAGCCGTAGTTAGGCCACCACTTCAAGAACTCTGTAGCACCGCCTACATACCTCGCTCTGCTAATC
CTGTTACCAGTGGCTGCTGCCAGTGGCGATAAGTCGTGTCTTACCGGGTTGGACTCAAGACGATAGTTAC
CGGATAAGGCGCAGCGGTCGGGCTGAACGGGGGGTTCGTGCACACAGCCCAGCTTGGAGCGAACGACCTA
CACCGAACTGAGATACCTACAGCGTGAGCTATGAGAAAGCGCCACGCTTCCCGAAGGGAGAAAGGCGGAC
AGGTATCCGGTAAGCGGCAGGGTCGGAACAGGAGAGCGCACGAGGGAGCTTCCAGGGGGAAACGCCTGGT
ATCTTTATAGTCCTGTCGGGTTTCGCCACCTCTGACTTGAGCGTCGATTTTTGTGATGCTCGTCAGGGGG
GCGGAGCCTATGGAAAAACGCCAGCAACGCGGCCTTTTTACGGTTCCTGGCCTTTTGCTGGCCTTTTGCT
CACATGTTCTTTCCTGCGTTATCCCCTGATTCTGTGGATAACCGTATTACCGCCTTTGAGTGAGCTGATA
CCGCTCGCCGCAGCCGAACGACCGAGCGCAGCGAGTCAGTGAGCGAGGAAGCGGAAGAGCGCCCAATACG
CAAACCGCCTCTCCCCGCGCGTTGGCCGATTCATTAATGCAGCTGGCACGACAGGTTTCCCGACTGGAAA
GCGGGCAGTGAGCGCAACGCAATTAATACGCGTACCGCTAGCCAGGAAGAGTTTGTAGAAACGCAAAAAG
GCCATCCGTCAGGATGGCCTTCTGCTTAGTTTGATGCCTGGCAGTTTATGGCG
